Addgene plasmid #202148: pL0_CD-Venus
Purpose: Level 0 plasmid containing a Venus fluorescent protein with CD overhangs used to build a level 1 construct.
Depositing lab: Christopher Dupont. Depositing organization: J. Craig Venter Institute (JCVI). Publication: Universal loop assembly: open, efficient and cross-kingdom DNA fabrication. Pollak B, Matute T, Nunez I, Cerda A, Lopez C, Vargas V, Kan A, Bielinski V, von Dassow P, Dupont CL, Federici F. Synth Biol (Oxf). 2020;5(1):ysaa001. doi: 10.1093/synbio/ysaa001. Epub 2020 Feb 5. PubMed 32161816.
Backbone
  Vector backbone: pL0R
  Vector type: Synthetic Biology
Growth in bacteria
  Bacterial resistance: Spectinomycin, 50 μg/mL
  Growth temperature: 37°C
  Growth strain: DH5alpha
  Copy number: High Copy
Gene/Insert
  Gene/Insert name: Venus gene
  Species: Aequorea victoria
  Insert size (bp): 730
  Mutation: None
  Cloning method: Gibson Cloning
How to cite: pL0_CD-Venus was a gift from Christopher Dupont (Addgene plasmid # 202148 ; http://n2t.net/addgene:202148 ; RRID:Addgene_202148)
