[The description below was written by a language model from this plasmid's Addgene catalogue record and pLannotate feature annotations shown in this document.]
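Description:
pL0_CD-Venus is a small (about 2.8 kb) Level 0 part plasmid from the universal Loop assembly system, built on the pL0R backbone and classed as a synthetic biology vector. It is maintained in E. coli through a high-copy ColE1/pUC-type origin of replication and selected with spectinomycin, resistance being provided by the aadA aminoglycoside adenylyltransferase gene, which also confers streptomycin resistance. The annotated sequence otherwise contains only a short remnant of the pUC18/19 multiple cloning site and a small fragment annotated as Tn5 transposase spanning the numbering origin. This fragment is too short to encode a functional protein and is probably a backbone remnant or a similarity-based annotation rather than a working element.

The payload is the coding sequence for Venus, a rapidly maturing yellow fluorescent protein derived from Aequorea victoria GFP, recorded as an unmutated insert of roughly 730 bp that was introduced by Gibson cloning. No promoter, terminator or other expression element is annotated around the gene, consistent with its role as a standalone part rather than an expression cassette. The "CD" in the name refers to the defined overhangs that flank the part. In hierarchical Type IIS-based assembly schemes such as Loop, these overhangs are exposed on digestion and dictate the position the part takes among its neighbours, so that Venus ligates in order with parts such as promoters, other coding segments and terminators. The record does not list the restriction sites or overhang sequences. The stated use is as a building block for Level 1 constructs, where Venus would serve as a fluorescent reporter or fusion module in a transcription unit.
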