Features (pLannotate 1.2.2; 5 found; start..end, strand, type, name):
    110..142     -  misc_feature   MCS (fragment): pUC18/19 multiple cloning site
    411..1127    +  CDS            Venus: Venus is a basic (constitutively fluorescent) yellow fluorescent protein published in 2002, derived from Aequorea victoria. It is reported to be a rapidly-maturing weak dimer with moderate acid sensitivity.
   1272..1860    -  rep_origin     ori: high-copy-number ColE1/pMB1/pBR322/pUC origin of replication
   1954..2742    -  CDS            aadA: S3AD_ECOLX - Experimental evidence at protein level: Swiss-Prot protein existence level 1. Mediates bacterial resistance to the antibiotics streptomycin and spectinomycin. From Escherichia coli.
   2774..109     -  CDS            tnpA (fragment) (across the origin): TN5P_ECOLX - Also known as tnp. Experimental evidence at protein level: Swiss-Prot protein existence level 1. Mediates transposition of transposon Tn5 by a 'cut and paste' mechanism. First, the monomeric transposase binds the 19 bp inverted DNA repeats flanking the transposon. Then, dimerization of the DNA- bound transposase creates a synaptic DNA complex. After nicking of the first DNA strand, excision of the transposon proceeds through a series of intermediates. The transposase then mediates the insertion of the transposon at a new site by strand transfer. The activity of the wild- type tran
>Addgene plasmid #202148 | pL0_CD-Venus | addgene full sequence | sequence record 405610 | Addgene NGS Result
TCCCCTGCGCCATCAGATCCTTGGCGGCAAGAAAGCCATCCAGTTTACTTTGCAGGGCTTCCCAACCTTA
CCAGAGGGCGCCCCAGCTGGCAATTCCGGTTCGCTTGCTAAGCTTGCATGCCTGCAAGTCGACTCTAGAG
GAGCGGTGATCACAGGCAGCAACGCTCTGTCATCGTTACAATCAACATGCTACCCTCCGCGAGATCATCC
GTGTTTCAAACCCGGCAGCTTAGTTGCCGTTCTTCCGAATAGCATCGGTAACATGAGCAAAGTCTGCCGC
CTTACAACGGCTCTCCCGCTGACGCCGTCCCGGACTGATGGGCTGCCTGTATCGAGTGGTGATTTTGTGC
CGAGCTCATTACTCGCATCCATTCTCAGGCTGTCTCGTCTCGTCTCGTCTCAGGTCTCAAATGGTGAGCA
AGGGCGAGGAGCTGTTCACCGGGGTGGTGCCCATCCTGGTCGAGCTGGACGGCGACGTAAACGGCCACAA
GTTCAGCGTGTCCGGCGAGGGCGAGGGCGATGCCACCTACGGCAAGCTGACCCTGAAGCTGATCTGCACC
ACCGGCAAGCTGCCCGTGCCCTGGCCCACCCTCGTGACCACCCTGGGCTACGGCCTGCAGTGCTTCGCCC
GCTACCCCGACCACATGAAGCAGCACGACTTCTTCAAGTCCGCCATGCCCGAAGGCTACGTCCAGGAGCG
CACCATCTTCTTCAAGGACGACGGCAACTACAAGACCCGCGCCGAGGTGAAGTTCGAGGGCGACACCCTG
GTGAACCGCATCGAGCTGAAGGGCATCGACTTCAAGGAGGACGGCAACATCCTGGGGCACAAGCTGGAGT
ACAACTACAACAGCCACAACGTCTATATCACCGCCGACAAGCAGAAGAACGGCATCAAGGCCAACTTCAA
GATCCGCCACAACATCGAGGACGGCGGCGTGCAGCTCGCCGACCACTACCAGCAGAACACCCCCATCGGC
GACGGCCCCGTGCTGCTGCCCGACAACCACTACCTGAGCTACCAGTCCGCCCTGAGCAAAGACCCCAACG
AGAAGCGCGATCACATGGTCCTGCTGGAGTTCGTGACCGCCGCCGGGATCACTCTCGGCATGGACGAGCT
GTACAAGTCAGGTAGAGACCACCAGGATACATAGATTACCACAACTCCGAGCCCTTCCACCCACAGAATC
AGGGGATAACGCAGGAAAGAACATGTGAGCAAAAGGCCAGCAAAAGGCCAGGAACCGTAAAAAGGCCGCG
TTGCTGGCGTTTTTCCATAGGCTCCGCCCCCCTGACGAGCATCACAAAAATCGACGCTCAAGTCAGAGGT
GGCGAAACCCGACAGGACTATAAAGATACCAGGCGTTTCCCCCTGGAAGCTCCCTCGTGCGCTCTCCTGT
TCCGACCCTGCCGCTTACCGGATACCTGTCCGCCTTTCTCCCTTCGGGAAGCGTGGCGCTTTCTCATAGC
TCACGCTGTAGGTATCTCAGTTCGGTGTAGGTCGTTCGCTCCAAGCTGGGCTGTGTGCACGAACCCCCCG
TTCAGCCCGACCGCTGCGCCTTATCCGGTAACTATCGTCTTGAGTCCAACCCGGTAAGACACGACTTATC
GCCACTGGCAGCAGCCACTGGTAACAGGATTAGCAGAGCGAGGTATGTAGGCGGTGCTACAGAGTTCTTG
AAGTGGTGGCCTAACTACGGCTACACTAGAAGAACAGTATTTGGTATCTGCGCTCTGCTGAAGCCAGTTA
CCTTCGGAAAAAGAGTTGGTAGCTCTTGATCCGGCAAACAAACCACCGCTGGTAGCGGTGGTTTTTTTGT
TTGCAAGCAGCAGATTACGCGCAGAAAAAAAGGATCTCAAGAAGATCCTTTGATCTTTTCTACGGGGTCT
GACGCTCAGTGGAACGAAAACTCACGTTAAGGGATTTTGGTCATGCATTCTAGGTGATTATTATTTGCCG
ACTACCTTGGTGATCTCGCCTTTCACGTAGTGGACAAATTCTTCCAACTGATCTGCGCGCGAGGCCAAGC
GATCTTCTTCTTGTCCAAGATAAGCCTGTCTAGCTTCAAGTATGACGGGCTGATACTGGGCCGGCAGGCG
CTCCATTGCCCAGTCGGCAGCGACATCCTTCGGCGCGATTTTGCCGGTTACTGCGCTGTACCAAATGCGG
GACAACGTAAGCACTACATTTCGCTCATCGCCAGCCCAGTCGGGCGGCGAGTTCCATAGCGTTAAGGTTT
CATTTAGCGCCTCAAATAGATCCTGTTCAGGAACCGGATCAAAGAGTTCCTCCGCCGCTGGACCTACCAA
GGCAACGCTATGTTCTCTTGCTTTTGTCAGCAAGATAGCCAGATCAATGTCGATCGTGGCTGGCTCGAAG
ATACCAGCAAGAATGTCATTGCGCTGCCATTCTCCAAATTGCAGTTCGCGCTTAGCTGGATAACGCCACG
GAATGATGTCGTCGTGCACAACAATGGTGACTTCTACAGCGCGGAGAATCTCACTCTCTCCAGGGGAAGC
CGAAGTTTCCAAAAGGTCGTTGATCAAAGCTCGCCGCGTTGTTTCATCAAGCCTTACGGTCACCGTAACC
AGCAAATCAATATCACTGTGTGGCTTCAGGCCGCCATCCACTGCGGAGCCGTACAAATGTACGGCCAGCA
ACGTCGGTTCGAGATGGCGCTCGATGACGCCAACTACCTCTGATAGTTGAGTCGATACTTCGGCGATCAC
CGCTTCCCTCATGCGAAACGATCCTCATCCTGTCTCTTGATCAGATATTGA
